Addgene plasmid #1668: L4666
Purpose: (Empty Backbone)
Depositing lab: Andrew Fire. Depositing organization: Carnegie Institution for Science.
Backbone
  Vector backbone: Unknown
  Backbone size (bp): 7179
  Vector type: Worm Expression
Growth in bacteria
  Bacterial resistance: Ampicillin, 100 μg/mL
  Growth temperature: 37°C
  Growth strain: DH5alpha
  Copy number: Unknown
Gene/Insert
  Gene/Insert name: None
  Tag / fusion protein: myo3-2341, myo3Tsa, IVSA, pat3MbLS, gfpN, IVSR, gfpGLA, IVSS, IVST, gfpT203Y, gfpC, IVSM, IVSL, decoy
  Cloning method: Restriction Enzyme
Terms and licenses: Academic/Nonprofit Terms; Industry Terms: Not Available to Industry
Depositor comments: See Fire Lab Vector Kit Documentation 1999. Fire Lab Miniprep Number pPD133.58, Ligation number L4666.
How to cite: L4666 was a gift from Andrew Fire (Addgene plasmid # 1668 ; http://n2t.net/addgene:1668 ; RRID:Addgene_1668)
