[The description below was written by a language model from this plasmid's Addgene catalogue record and pLannotate feature annotations shown in this document.]
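Description:
L4666 (miniprep designation pPD133.58) is a Caenorhabditis elegans expression vector from the 1999 Fire Lab Vector Kit, catalogued as an empty backbone of about 7.2 kb; the parent backbone is not stated. It is maintained in E. coli through a high-copy ColE1/pUC-type origin and selected with ampicillin via the bla gene and its promoter. Remnants of pUC/pBR322-type sequence are also annotated (lac promoter/operator, CAP site, lacI, rop and bom fragments, and a piece of the pUC multiple cloning site), but these appear to be carryover with no stated role in the worm cassette.

The module list in the record describes the worm cassette. A myo-3 promoter segment, which lies in the roughly 2.4 kb upstream region the automated annotation leaves unlabelled, would be expected to drive expression in body-wall muscle, since myo-3 encodes a muscle myosin heavy chain. Downstream comes a synthetic intron (IVSA), then a membrane localization/signal segment from the beta-integrin pat-3, which matches the two annotated pat-3 fragments. This is followed by a GFP coding region interrupted by several artificial introns, a design used in these vectors to improve expression in worms. The GFP carries the T203Y substitution and another listed variant module (gfpGLA), consistent with a yellow-shifted variant; the annotation tool's call of this region as "cpCitrine" is best read as a similarity match to a yellow GFP derivative. The listed "decoy" element and the short aex-5 match downstream are not explained in the record, and no 3' UTR is annotated. The construct plausibly serves as a muscle-expressed, membrane-targeted yellow fluorescent marker or a template for swapping in other promoters or fusions by restriction cloning.
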