Features (pLannotate 1.2.2; 14 found; start..end, strand, type, name):
   2397..2413    -  misc_feature   MCS (fragment): pUC18/19 multiple cloning site
   2503..2589    +  CDS            pat-3 (fragment): PAT3_CAEEL - Experimental evidence at protein level: Swiss-Prot protein existence level 1. Integrin alpha ina-1/beta pat-3 is a receptor for laminin. Integrin alpha pat-2/beta pat-3 recognizes the sequence R-G-D in its ligands (Probable). Plays a role in cell migration, morphogenesis and probably in cell-cell interactions (PubMed:19023419, PubMed:17326220, PubMed:23283987). During gonad morphogenesis, involved in distal tip cell (DTC)-mediated guidance of gonad elongation, in maintaining their sharp tapering morphology and in their migration (PubMed:19023419). Component of an integrin containi
   2593..2748    +  CDS            pat-3 (fragment): PAT3_CAEEL - Experimental evidence at protein level: Swiss-Prot protein existence level 1. Integrin alpha ina-1/beta pat-3 is a receptor for laminin. Integrin alpha pat-2/beta pat-3 recognizes the sequence R-G-D in its ligands (Probable). Plays a role in cell migration, morphogenesis and probably in cell-cell interactions (PubMed:19023419, PubMed:17326220, PubMed:23283987). During gonad morphogenesis, involved in distal tip cell (DTC)-mediated guidance of gonad elongation, in maintaining their sharp tapering morphology and in their migration (PubMed:19023419). Component of an integrin containi
   2767..3630    +  CDS            cpCitrine: cpCitrine is a basic (constitutively fluorescent) green/yellow fluorescent protein published in 2001, derived from Aequorea victoria.
   4303..4455    +  CDS            aex-5 (fragment): AEX5_CAEEL - Also known as kpc-3 From Caenorhabditis elegans.
   4583..4618    +  CDS            rop (fragment): Rop protein, which maintains plasmids at low copy number; rop
   4720..4819    +  misc_feature   bom (fragment): basis of mobility region from pBR322
   4917..5021    +  promoter       AmpR promoter: bla
   5022..5882    +  CDS            AmpR: β-lactamase; bla; confers resistance to ampicillin, carbenicillin, and related antibiotics
   6053..6641    +  rep_origin     ori: high-copy-number ColE1/pMB1/pBR322/pUC origin of replication
   6824..6916    +  CDS            lacI (fragment): lac repressor; lacI; The lac repressor binds to the lac operator to inhibit transcription in E. coli. This inhibition can be relieved by adding lactose or isopropyl-β-D-thiogalactopyranoside (IPTG).
   6929..6950    +  protein_bind   CAP binding site: CAP binding activates transcription in the presence of cAMP. E. coli catabolite activator protein
   6965..6995    +  promoter       lac promoter: promoter for the E. coli lac operon
   7003..7019    +  protein_bind   lac operator: The lac repressor binds to the lac operator to inhibit transcription in E. coli. This inhibition can be relieved by adding lactose or isopropyl-β-D-thiogalactopyranoside (IPTG). lac repressor encoded by lacI
>Addgene plasmid #1668 | L4666 | depositor full sequence | sequence record 278 | Author sequence
AAGCTTGGGCTGCAGGTCGGCTATAATAAGTTCTTGAATAAAATAATTTTCCCGACAAAACATGAGTATT
TCTTTCGAAAATAAAAGTGCAGGCTAATTAGAGATTATTCTGTAATTAACTGCATAATTTGTCACGTGCC
ATAGTTTTACATTCCACTACGTCATAGTTCTTAAAATACTAATCTCCTGAAAATAGAAGTAGGTGAAGAA
AGTTTAATTATCAGTTCTAAAATGACAATTGATCTTTGGAATATGTTCTGAAACTACCGATCATTGAACA
GATGCTATTTGAATGATATAGAATTGTATATTTGCAATTTCTGAAACGCGTTCTTAAAGGCACACAGATT
AATTCAAAAGGGTCTGGCCGCAAAAAGGTTTATGGTGGCCGATTTTGAGTTTTGTGTGTGATTGCTTTTT
CACAATCAGTGTTTTCAGGATTATGTGATGAACTAGATCTTCAAGTTTCGTTACATTTCATATGTTTTCG
GAACTCACGAAGTACATATTGGGTATTGTGCTCAAAAAATTCAGCAATCAGCTTCGCTCCGCTGACTTTA
GAACCCAAAAAAATAGTATGGCCAAACTGACTGTGTTACGATCATTTCAATTTTTCAATACATATTTAAG
ATTTCTAAGAGTAAGAAGGTCAAAAACTGTTCTGGAATACATATATATTTTTCAGGTTACAATTAGTCAA
AAAGTGCACTGAAATATACGTTTTAATTTCACGAATAACCCAATTAGTTCAATGTATTTTTGGTCAACCA
ACGTTAAAGTTTGGCTTCCAACCAATTATCATTTCTGATCAACCACAATGTTTTTTCTTTATCTGCAAGT
TAATTTTTTATTTTTATCCAGATGTTTGGCATATTTTTCAATTCTTCACTAGCGCCCACTTCTTGCACTT
CCGGCGCCCTGAATCTAATGCATCTGTTGCAAGAATTGAAAGACCAATCAACACATTGTTTTCTTCACGA
GATACTGAAGAAAATGAATAAAAACAGAGAAAAAGAGCCATGTGATTAGTGACAACTGTTGCTAACAGAT
ACCATAGCTTGGACTTGGTACGTGATGGCAACGTATGGGTCAACAAAAATGATTGCAGAGGGGGTGCAAA
ACAGTCAAGTCGAGAAAATATGAAAAACAGAAAACAAAGAACAGAAAAATGGGTTTGAGAGTCAGTATAA
TTTATAAAAGAAAAATTGTACATAGAAATTAACCATTTTTGTAGAAGAAGTTATTTTTCAAGCATCGTTA
AAAATTATTCAAAGCACCTTATTTCATATTTAATTTTAAACATGGTTAAATGAACAACACGGTGCGCAAT
CAGGAAAACTTGAAATCTGAAACTGTTGTTGTGATCTTCTTCGCAACTGTTCAGATAGCACTAGTGTAAT
GTTAAGAGTGCGCGAATATAATGGAATATAATGGATCACACCTCCTGCCATCAGGTAAACGTCTCTGTTA
TCACATATTTCCAACTATTAAATTTTTACCTTTTACAGTTTTACATTTTTTTGAAAAAAGTAACTTTTTG
TCTTCAAAATCCCTGACGAAAATATCAAATATTTTAATCGAGACTGCAGAGGAACCGATTGATGATTTGG
AAAATCCAGCTTTACCTGTGTAAGAACTGAAAAGTTTCATAACCCTAGGGTATTCCCAGTTACATTCCCC
ACTGGCTAACAATAGCACCCAGTTTTTCATCACCTTTCTTCAAATTTCTCGGCGATTTGTTAAAAACAAA
ATTTGTGTCCCTTCTCTGATATCTCTATGTCTCTAAACACAAGTTCATCGGAAAACGAAGGAGGGTAGGT
GTTGGTTGGGCTCCCGAAGTGAAAATAGAAGAGCAAGAATAGAATATTAGAGAGAGAGTGCAGAGAGGGC
GGGATAGCTCCCGGGATTCCGTTTTCTTCTTCTTTATCTTCAACGATGATGTGTGTGCGTGTTGTATAGA
TTCTGTTGCTCCCCCACAACTCGCTCCGAAGGCTCAATACAATTCAATTGATATTGGAGGAGAGCCTACC
GGAGTGGGAGGATAAGAAGAAACATAAGAAGAAGAAGAAGAAGAAGCATGCTTCTGGTTTTTGATGCTAT
GAAAACGGCACAAAAAGATGATTGAGGTCCCTTTTCAATACCTTCTCTCATCTTTCAAATCCCATTGAAA
CCTAAAACTTCTCACCACGCTTTACCATTGTTCTCCAAAAACTTATAGCAATGTCTATAACTTTTTTATC
TCTGAAAAGCAGTGTTCCATTTTTCTTTTTCCTATTTTATTTCAATTGTTTCTCACATTTCGTTTGGATT
CTTTGCTTGTCAACCAGCTTCTTCTTCCACTTTTACCGTCTAATTTTCAGGGCAGGGAGCCATCAAACCC
ACGACCACTAGATCCATCTAGAGGATCCCCGGGATTGGCCAAAGGACCCAAAGGTATGTTTCGAATGATA
CTAACATAACATAGAACATTTTCAGGAGGACCCTTGGAGGGTACCGCCGGCAATGCCACCTTCAACATCA
TTGCTGCTCCTCGCAGCACTTCTTCCATTCGCTTTACCAGCAAGCGATTGGAAGACTGGAGAAGTCACTC
CGGATAATGCAACAGTCTGGGTCAGAAAACATAAAGATTGTCCTCCACCTGTCCCTGTGCTCGCAATTGT
GCTCGGAGTCATTGCGGGTATCGTAATCCTCGGAATTCTTCTCTTGTTGCTCTGGAAATTGCTCACAGTA
CTTCATGATAGATCCGAGGTACCGGTAGAAAAAATGAGTAAAGGAGAAGAACTTTTCACTGGAGTTGTCC
CAATTCTTGTTGAATTAGATGGTGATGTTAATGGGCACAAATTTTCTGTCAGTGGAGAGGGTGAAGGTGA
TGCAACATACGGAAAACTTACCCTTAAATTTATTTGCACTACTGGAAAACTACCTGTTCCATGGGTAAGT
TTAAACATATATATACTAACTAACCCTGATTATTTAAATTTTCAGCCAACACTTGTCACTACTTTCGGTT
ATGGTCTTCAATGCTTCGCCAGATACCCAGATCATATGAAACAGCATGACTTTTTCAAGAGTGCCATGCC
CGAAGGTTATGTACAGGAAAGAACTATATTTTTCAAAGATGACGGGAACTACAAGACACGTAAGTTTAAA
CAGTTCGGTACTAACTAACCATACATATTTAAATTTTCAGGTGCTGAAGTCAAGTTTGAAGGTGATACCC
TTGTTAATAGAATCGAGTTAAAAGGTATTGATTTTAAAGAAGATGGAAACATTCTTGGACACAAATTGGA
ATACAACTATAACTCACACAATGTATACATCATGGCAGACAAACAAAAGAATGGAATCAAAGTTGTAAGT
TTAAACATGATTTTACTAACTAACTAATCTGATTTAAATTTTCAGAACTTCAAAATTAGACACAACATTG
AAGATGGAAGCGTTCAACTAGCAGACCATTATCAACAAAATACTCCAATTGGCGATGGCCCTGTCCTTTT
ACCAGACAACCATTACCTGTCCTACCAATCTGCCCTTTCGAAAGATCCCAACGAAAAGAGAGACCACATG
GTCCTTCTTGAGTTTGTAACAGCTGCTGGGATTACACATGGCATGGATGAACTATACAAATAGCATTCGT
AGAATTGTAAGTTTAAACTTTCTCATACTAACTAACGCGCTCTATTTAAATTTTCAGAATTCCAACTGAG
CGCCGGTCGCTACCATTACCAACTTGTCTGGTGTCAAAAATAATAGGGGCCGCTGTCATCAGAGTAAGTT
TAAACTGAGTTCTACTAACTAACGAGTAATATTTAAATTTTCAGCATCTCGCGCCCGTGCCTCTGACTTC
TAAGTCCAATTACTCTTCAACATCCCTACATGCTCTTTCTCCCTGTGCTCCCACCCCCTATTTTTGTTAT
TATCAAAAAACTTCTCTTAATTTCTTTGTTTTTTAGCTTCTTTTAAGTCACCTCTAACAATGAAATTGTG
TAGATTCAAAAATAGAATTAATTCGTAATAAAAAGTCGAAAAAAATTGTGCTCCCTCCCCCCATTAATAA
TAATTCTATCCCAAAATCTACACAATGTTCTGTGTACACTTCTTATGTTTTTTACTTCTGATAAATTTTT
TTGAAACATCATAGAAAAAACCGCACACAAAATACCTTATCATATGTTACGTTTCAGTTTATGACCGCAA
TTTTTATTTCTTCGCACGTCTGGGCCTCTCATGACGTCAAATCATGCTCATCGTGAAAAAGTTTTGGAGT
ATTTTTGGAATTTTTCAATCAAGTGAAAGTTTATGAAATTAATTTTCCTGCTTTTGCTTTTTGGGGTTTC
CCCTATTGTTTGTCAAGATTTCGAGGACGGCGTTTTTCTTGCTAAAATCACAAGTATTGATGAGCACGAT
GCAAGAAAGATCGGAAGAAGGTTTGGGTTTGAGGCTCAGTGGAAGGTGAGTAGAAGTTGATAATTTGAAA
GTGGAGTAGTGTCTATGGGGTTTTTGCCTTAAATGACAGAATACATTCCCAATATACCAAACATAACTGT
TTCCTACTAGTCGGCCGTACGGGCCCTTTCGTCTCGCGCGTTTCGGTGATGACGGTGAAAACCTCTGACA
CATGCAGCTCCCGGAGACGGTCACAGCTTGTCTGTAAGCGGATGCCGGGAGCAGACAAGCCCGTCAGGGC
GCGTCAGCGGGTGTTGGCGGGTGTCGGGGCTGGCTTAACTATGCGGCATCAGAGCAGATTGTACTGAGAG
TGCACCATATGCGGTGTGAAATACCGCACAGATGCGTAAGGAGAAAATACCGCATCAGGCGGCCTTAAGG
GCCTCGTGATACGCCTATTTTTATAGGTTAATGTCATGATAATAATGGTTTCTTAGACGTCAGGTGGCAC
TTTTCGGGGAAATGTGCGCGGAACCCCTATTTGTTTATTTTTCTAAATACATTCAAATATGTATCCGCTC
ATGAGACAATAACCCTGATAAATGCTTCAATAATATTGAAAAAGGAAGAGTATGAGTATTCAACATTTCC
GTGTCGCCCTTATTCCCTTTTTTGCGGCATTTTGCCTTCCTGTTTTTGCTCACCCAGAAACGCTGGTGAA
AGTAAAAGATGCTGAAGATCAGTTGGGTGCACGAGTGGGTTACATCGAACTGGATCTCAACAGCGGTAAG
ATCCTTGAGAGTTTTCGCCCCGAAGAACGTTTTCCAATGATGAGCACTTTTAAAGTTCTGCTATGTGGCG
CGGTATTATCCCGTATTGACGCCGGGCAAGAGCAACTCGGTCGCCGCATACACTATTCTCAGAATGACTT
GGTTGAGTACTCACCAGTCACAGAAAAGCATCTTACGGATGGCATGACAGTAAGAGAATTATGCAGTGCT
GCCATAACCATGAGTGATAACACTGCGGCCAACTTACTTCTGACAACGATCGGAGGACCGAAGGAGCTAA
CCGCTTTTTTGCACAACATGGGGGATCATGTAACTCGCCTTGATCGTTGGGAACCGGAGCTGAATGAAGC
CATACCAAACGACGAGCGTGACACCACGATGCCTGTAGCAATGGCAACAACGTTGCGCAAACTATTAACT
GGCGAACTACTTACTCTAGCTTCCCGGCAACAATTAATAGACTGGATGGAGGCGGATAAAGTTGCAGGAC
CACTTCTGCGCTCGGCCCTTCCGGCTGGCTGGTTTATTGCTGATAAATCTGGAGCCGGTGAGCGTGGGTC
TCGCGGTATCATTGCAGCACTGGGGCCAGATGGTAAGCCCTCCCGTATCGTAGTTATCTACACGACGGGG
AGTCAGGCAACTATGGATGAACGAAATAGACAGATCGCTGAGATAGGTGCCTCACTGATTAAGCATTGGT
AACTGTCAGACCAAGTTTACTCATATATACTTTAGATTGATTTAAAACTTCATTTTTAATTTAAAAGGAT
CTAGGTGAAGATCCTTTTTGATAATCTCATGACCAAAATCCCTTAACGTGAGTTTTCGTTCCACTGAGCG
TCAGACCCCGTAGAAAAGATCAAAGGATCTTCTTGAGATCCTTTTTTTCTGCGCGTAATCTGCTGCTTGC
AAACAAAAAAACCACCGCTACCAGCGGTGGTTTGTTTGCCGGATCAAGAGCTACCAACTCTTTTTCCGAA
GGTAACTGGCTTCAGCAGAGCGCAGATACCAAATACTGTCCTTCTAGTGTAGCCGTAGTTAGGCCACCAC
TTCAAGAACTCTGTAGCACCGCCTACATACCTCGCTCTGCTAATCCTGTTACCAGTGGCTGCTGCCAGTG
GCGATAAGTCGTGTCTTACCGGGTTGGACTCAAGACGATAGTTACCGGATAAGGCGCAGCGGTCGGGCTG
AACGGGGGGTTCGTGCACACAGCCCAGCTTGGAGCGAACGACCTACACCGAACTGAGATACCTACAGCGT
GAGCATTGAGAAAGCGCCACGCTTCCCGAAGGGAGAAAGGCGGACAGGTATCCGGTAAGCGGCAGGGTCG
GAACAGGAGAGCGCACGAGGGAGCTTCCAGGGGGAAACGCCTGGTATCTTTATAGTCCTGTCGGGTTTCG
CCACCTCTGACTTGAGCGTCGATTTTTGTGATGCTCGTCAGGGGGGCGGAGCCTATGGAAAAACGCCAGC
AACGCGGCCTTTTTACGGTTCCTGGCCTTTTGCTGGCCTTTTGCTCACATGTTCTTTCCTGCGTTATCCC
CTGATTCTGTGGATAACCGTATTACCGCCTTTGAGTGAGCTGATACCGCTCGCCGCAGCCGAACGACCGA
GCGCAGCGAGTCAGTGAGCGAGGAAGCGGAAGAGCGCCCAATACGCAAACCGCCTCTCCCCGCGCGTTGG
CCGATTCATTAATGCAGCTGGCACGACAGGTTTCCCGACTGGAAAGCGGGCAGTGAGCGCAACGCAATTA
ATGTGAGTTAGCTCACTCATTAGGCACCCCAGGCTTTACACTTTATGCTTCCGGCTCGTATGTTGTGTGG
AATTGTGAGCGGATAACAATTTCACACAGGAAACAGCTATGACCATGATTACGCCAAGCTGTAAGTTTAA
ACATGATCTTACTAACTAACTATTCTCATTTAAATTTTCAGAGCTTAAAAATGGCTGAAATCACTCACAA
CGATGGATACGCTAACAACTTGGAAATGAAAT
