>Addgene plasmid #1668 | L4666 | addgene partial sequence | sequence record 16800 | 1668_m13reverse
GNGTTACTGATCTTACTAACTAACTATTCTCATTTAAATTTTCAGAGCTTAAAAATGGCTGAAATCACTC
ACAACGATGGATACGCTAACAACTTGGAAATGAAATAAGCTTGGGCTGCAGGTCGGCTATAATAAGTTCT
TGAATAAAATAATTTTCCCGACAAAACATGAGTATTTCTTTCGAAAATAAAAGTGCAGGCTAATTAGAGA
TTATTCTGTAATTAACTGCATAATTTGTCACGTGCCATAGTTTTACATTCCACTACGTCATAGTTCTTAA
AATACTAATCTCCTGAAAATAGAAGTAGGTGAAGAAAGTTTAATTATCAGTTCTAAAATGACAATTGATC
TTTGGAATATGTTCTGAAACTACCGATCATTGAACAGATGCTATTTGAATGATATAGAATTGTATATTTG
CAATTTCTGAAACGCGTTCTTAAAGGCACACAGATTAATTCAAAAGGGTCTGGCCGCAAAAAGGTTTATG
GTGGCCGATTTTGAGTTTTGTGTGTGATTGCTTTTTCACAATCAGTGTTTTCAGGATTATGTGATGAACT
AGATCTTCAAGTTTCGTTACATTTCATATGTTTTCGGAACTCACGAAGTACATATTGGGTATTGTGCTCA
AAAAATTCAGCAATCAGCTTCGCTCCGCTGACTTTAGAACCCAAAAAAATAGTATGGCCAAACTGACTGT
GTTACGATCATTTCAATTTTTCAATACATATTTAAGATTTCTAAGAGTAAGAAGGTCAAAAACTGTTCTG
GAATACATATATATTTTTCAGGTTACAATTAGTCAAAAAGTGCACTGAAATATACGTTTTAATTTCACGA
ATAACCCAATTAGTTCAATGTATTTTTGGTCNACCAACGTTAAAGTTTGGCTTCCAACCAATTATCATTT
CTGATCACCACNATGNTTTTTCTTTATCTGCAAGTTANTTTTTATTTTTATCCGATGGTTGGCATATTTT
TCATTCTTCNCTAGCGCCCACTTCTTGCCTTCCGGCGCCNGAATCTANGGCTCGGTGCAGAATGAAGACC
ATCCNCNCNTGTTTCCTCCCNAGATCNGGAGAAATGATAAACCGAAAAAAGACCCNGGGTTAGGNCACGN
TGCTAACAAACNAACTGGACTGGNNCGGAGGCACCNNGGNCACAAAAGTGGGAGGGGGCAACCCCCNNCG
AAATGAAACAAACCNNCCNAAAGGGTGNNGCNNTTTTTAAAAATGGCCCNNACCCTTGGAAAANTTNNCC
CCAAATTCCCCCCCCTTTNTTTNTGGNGAAACCCNCCNCCAAAAAAAANGGGGGTTCCCCCCCCCCNCGG
NGGNAGNGAAAAACCCCCCCCCCCCCCCN
